Addgene plasmid #220692: AiP2022 - pAAV-AiE2597m-minBG-SYFP2-WPRE-BGHpA
Purpose: AiE2597m is an enhancer sequence, designed to drive AAV-mediated transgene expression in specific populations of brain cells
Depositing lab: Allen Institute for Brain Science & Bosiljka Tasic. Depositing organization: Allen Institute. Publication: A suite of enhancer AAVs and transgenic mouse lines for genetic access to cortical cell types. Ben-Simon Y, Hooper M, Narayan S, Daigle TL, Dwivedi D, Way SW, Oster A, Stafford DA, Mich JK, Taormina MJ, Martinez RA, Opitz-Araya X, Roth JR, Alexander JR, Allen S, Amster A, Arbuckle J, Ayala A, Baker PM, Bakken TE, Barcelli T, Barta S, Bendrick J, Bertagnolli D, Bielstein C, Bishwakarma P, Bowlus J, Boyer G, Brouner K, Casian B, Casper T, Chakka AB, Chakrabarty R, Chance RK, Chavan S, Clark M, Colbert K, Collman F, Daniel S, Departee M, DiValentin P, Donadio N, Dotson N, Egdorf T, Fliss T, Gabitto M, Garcia J, Gary A, Gasperini M, Gloe J, Goldy J, Gore BB, Graybuck L, Greisman N, Haeseleer F, Halterman C, Haradon Z, Hastings SD, Helback O, Ho W, Hockemeyer D, Huang C, Huff S, Hunker A, Johansen N, Jones D, Juneau Z, Kalmbach B, Kannan M, Khem S, Kussick E, Kutsal R, Larsen R, Lee C, Lee AY, Leibly M, Lenz GH, Li S, Liang E, Lusk N, Madigan Z, Malloy J, Malone J, McCue R, Melchor J, Mollenkopf T, Moosman S, Morin E, Newman D, Ng L, Ngo K, Omstead V, Otto S, Oyama A, Pena N, Pham T, Phillips E, Pom CA, Potekhina L, Ransford S, Ray PL, Rette D, Reynoldson C, Rimorin C, Rocha D, Ruiz A, Sanchez REA, Sawyer L, Sedeno-Cortes A, Sevigny JP, Shapovalova N, Shepard N, Shulga L, Sigler AR, Siverts L, Soliman S, Somasundaram S, Staats B, Stewart K, Szelenyi E, Tieu M, Trader C, Tran A, van Velthoven CTJ, Walker M, Wang Y, Weed N, Wirthlin M, Wood T, Wynalda B, Yao Z, Zhou T, Ariza J, Dee N, Reding M, Ronellenfitch K, Mufti S, Sunkin SM, Smith KA, Esposito L, Waters J, Thyagarajan B, Yao S, Lein ES, Zeng H, Levi BP, Ngai J, Ting JT, Tasic B. Cell. 2025 May 16:S0092-8674(25)00513-6. doi: 10.1016/j.cell.2025.05.002. PubMed 40403729.
Backbone
  Vector backbone: pAAV2
  Vector type: AAV
Growth in bacteria
  Bacterial resistance: Ampicillin, 100 μg/mL
  Growth temperature: 37°C
  Growth strain: NEB Stable
  Copy number: High Copy
Gene/Insert
  Gene/Insert name: SYFP2
  Species: Synthetic
  Promoter: minBG
  Cloning method: Gibson Cloning
Terms and licenses: Academic/Nonprofit Terms; Industry Terms: Not Available to Industry
Depositor comments: 5' Cloning Site: MluI (not destroyed), 3' Cloning Site: SgrAI (not destroyed). Please visit https://doi.org/10.1101/2024.06.10.597244 for bioRxiv preprint.
How to cite: AiP2022 - pAAV-AiE2597m-minBG-SYFP2-WPRE-BGHpA was a gift from Allen Institute for Brain Science & Bosiljka Tasic (Addgene plasmid # 220692 ; http://n2t.net/addgene:220692 ; RRID:Addgene_220692)
