[The description below was written by a language model from this plasmid's Addgene catalogue record and pLannotate feature annotations shown in this document.]
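Description:
AiP2022 - pAAV-AiE2597m-minBG-SYFP2-WPRE-BGHpA is an AAV transfer plasmid built on a pAAV2 backbone, about 4.7 kb in the sequenced record. It is intended for packaging a reporter genome into recombinant adeno-associated virus for delivery to brain tissue. In bacteria it is maintained through a high-copy ColE1/pUC-type origin and selected with ampicillin via the β-lactamase gene and its native promoter. An f1 phage origin is also present, along with short annotated remnants of the pBR322 bom and rop regions. The expression cassette is flanked by AAV2 inverted terminal repeats, which provide the cis signals for genome replication and encapsidation. The downstream ITR is annotated in full, whereas the upstream one is detected only as two short fragments, which may reflect the difficulty of sequencing or annotating these repeats.

The payload is an enhancer-reporter design. AiE2597m, a candidate enhancer sequence, sits upstream of the minimal beta-globin promoter (minBG), which has little activity by itself, so expression depends largely on the enhancer. Neither element is annotated in the feature table, but they presumably occupy the unannotated region between the 5' ITR and the coding sequence. Depositor notes list retained MluI and SgrAI cloning sites. The cassette drives SYFP2, a rapidly maturing monomeric yellow fluorescent protein derived from Aequorea victoria. This is followed by a WPRE, annotated as two fragments, which enhances transcript stability and expression, and by the bovine growth hormone polyadenylation signal. The stated purpose is to drive AAV-mediated transgene expression in specific brain cell populations, with SYFP2 fluorescence marking the labelled cells. The record does not state which cell types AiE2597m targets.
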