Features (pLannotate 1.2.2; 14 found; start..end, strand, type, name):
     12..39      +  repeat_region  AAV2 ITR (fragment): inverted terminal repeat of adeno-associated virus serotype 2 inverted
     68..95      +  repeat_region  AAV2 ITR (fragment): inverted terminal repeat of adeno-associated virus serotype 2 inverted
    695..1411    +  CDS            SYFP2: SYFP2 is a basic (constitutively fluorescent) yellow fluorescent protein published in 2006, derived from Aequorea victoria. It is reported to be a very rapidly-maturing monomer with moderate acid sensitivity.
   1451..1608    +  misc_feature   WPRE (fragment): woodchuck hepatitis virus posttranscriptional regulatory element
   1614..1694    +  misc_feature   WPRE (fragment): woodchuck hepatitis virus posttranscriptional regulatory element
   1711..1822    +  polyA_signal   bGH poly(A) signal: bovine growth hormone polyadenylation signal
   1940..2080    +  repeat_region  AAV2 ITR: inverted terminal repeat of adeno-associated virus serotype 2 inverted
   2085..2136    -  misc_feature   bom (fragment): basis of mobility region from pBR322
   2155..2610    +  rep_origin     f1 ori (sequence partly withheld): f1 bacteriophage origin of replication; arrow indicates direction of (+) strand synthesis
   2611..2660    -  misc_feature   bom (fragment): basis of mobility region from pBR322
   2762..2797    -  CDS            rop (fragment): Rop protein, which maintains plasmids at low copy number; rop
   2892..2996    +  promoter       AmpR promoter: bla
   2997..3857    +  CDS            AmpR: β-lactamase; bla; confers resistance to ampicillin, carbenicillin, and related antibiotics
   4028..4616    +  rep_origin     ori: high-copy-number ColE1/pMB1/pBR322/pUC origin of replication
>Addgene plasmid #220692 | AiP2022 - pAAV-AiE2597m-minBG-SYFP2-WPRE-BGHpA | addgene full sequence | sequence record 462019 | Addgene NGS Result
CCTGCAGGCAGCTGCGCGCTCGCTCGCTCACTGAGGCCGCCCGGGCGTCGGGCGACCTTTGGTCGCCCGG
CCTCAGTGAGCGAGCGAGCGCGCAGAGAGGGAGTGGCCAACTCCATCACTAGGGGTTCCTGCGGCCGCAC
ATTCTCTATAAAACTGTCCACAGAGGCACAACTGCCAGCCCAGGGTGTGCGCATGTGCGGGTTTTGCTTA
AGTTTCTTGTTTCTGACTTTGCATCTGCGCAACACTGAGAAGTGTCAAGTCTTCTCCCACCATTAGATGA
AAGTTGGAATTTTGAGCTTTTGGAAGGACCGTCTCAGTTTCAACACTGAAATATTCATCGTTGAAAAAGC
TCTCTCTTAGGAGGGGAAAAATAAGATGTAAATTGGTTTCATTTAAATCTCACTACTTGCATCACTCAGG
CCTGCTAAGCTGATAGAGCCAGGCTGGAAAGGGCTGTCTCCCTCCTGCGTCATCTGGAGCAGGGCAGAGG
AACCCCAGCTGCTTCTGTCTGGGGCAGGTTGCCAGCTGAGGGCCCAAGGAGAGCTCCAGGCTCCCAGGGC
TACTACTGCTATTGTGGAAAGTGAAAGACTTATCGGAGCTCGGGCTGGGCATAAAAGTCAGGGCAGAGCC
ATCTATTGCTTACATTTGCTTCTGGGATCCAGATCTTTCGAAGCTAGCGCTACCGGTCGCCACCATGGTG
AGCAAGGGCGAGGAGCTGTTCACCGGGGTGGTGCCCATCCTGGTCGAGCTGGACGGCGACGTAAACGGCC
ACAAGTTCAGCGTGTCCGGCGAGGGCGAGGGCGATGCCACCTACGGCAAGCTGACCCTGAAGCTGATCTG
CACCACCGGCAAGCTGCCCGTGCCCTGGCCCACCCTCGTGACCACCCTGGGCTACGGCGTGCAGTGCTTC
GCCCGCTACCCCGACCACATGAAGCAGCACGACTTCTTCAAGTCCGCCATGCCCGAAGGCTACGTCCAGG
AGCGCACCATCTTCTTCAAGGACGACGGCAACTACAAGACCCGCGCCGAGGTGAAGTTCGAGGGCGACAC
CCTGGTGAACCGCATCGAGCTGAAGGGCATCGACTTCAAGGAGGACGGCAACATCCTGGGGCACAAGCTG
GAGTACAACTACAACAGCCACAACGTCTATATCACCGCCGACAAGCAGAAGAACGGCATCAAGGCCAACT
TCAAGATCCGCCACAACATCGAGGACGGCGGCGTGCAGCTCGCCGACCACTACCAGCAGAACACCCCCAT
CGGCGACGGCCCCGTGCTGCTGCCCGACAACCACTACCTGAGCTACCAGTCCAAGCTGAGCAAAGACCCC
AACGAGAAGCGCGATCACATGGTCCTGCTGGAGTTCGTGACCGCCGCCGGGATCACTCTCGGCATGGACG
AGCTGTACAAGTAAGTCGACGGCGCGCCGCGGCCGCGAATTCGATATCATAATCAACCTCTGGATTACAA
AATTTGTGAAAGATTGACTGGTATTCTTAACTATGTTGCTCCTTTTACGCTATGTGGATACGCTGCTTTA
ATGCCTTTGTATCATGCTATTGCTTCCCGTATGGCTTTCATTTTCTCCTCCTTGTATAAATCCTGGTTAG
TTCTTGCCACGGCGGAACTCATCGCCGCCTGCCTTGCCCGCTGCTGGACAGGGGCTCGGCTGTTGGGCAC
TGACAATTCCGTGGCTCGAGAGATCTTCGACTGTGCCTTCTAGTTGCCAGCCATCTGTTGTTTGCCCCTC
CCCCGTGCCTTCCTTGACCCTGGAAGGTGCCACTCCCACTGTCCTTTCCTAATAAAATGAGGAAATTGCA
TCGCATTGTCTGAGTAGGTGTCATTCTATTCTGGGGGGTGGGGTGGGGCAGGACAGCAAGGGGGAGGATT
GGGAAGACAATAGCAGGCATGAGATCTCACGTGCGGACCGAGCGGCCGCAGGAACCCCTAGTGATGGAGT
TGGCCACTCCCTCTCTGCGCGCTCGCTCGCTCACTGAGGCCGGGCGACCAAAGGTCGCCCGACGCCCGGG
CTTTGCCCGGGCGGCCTCAGTGAGCGAGCGAGCGCGCAGCTGCCTGCAGGGGCGCCTGATGCGGTATTTT
CTCCTTACGCATCTGTGCGGTATTTCACACCGCATA
[95 nt withheld, positions 2137-2231]
T
[46 nt withheld, positions 2233-2278]
C
[141 nt withheld, positions 2280-2420]
CCTTTGACGTTGGAGTCCACGTTCTTT
[37 nt withheld, positions 2448-2484]
ACTCTATCTCGGGCTATTCTTTTGATTTATAAGGGATTTTGCCGATTTCGGTCTATTGGTTAAAAAATGA
GCTGATTTAACAAAAATTTAACGCGAATTTTAACAAAATATTAACGTTTACAATTTTATGGTGCACTCTC
AGTACAATCTGCTCTGATGCCGCATAGTTAAGCCAGCCCCGACACCCGCCAACACCCGCTGACGCGCCCT
GACGGGCTTGTCTGCTCCCGGCATCCGCTTACAGACAAGCTGTGACCGTCTCCGGGAGCTGCATGTGTCA
GAGGTTTTCACCGTCATCACCGAAACGCGCGAGACGAAAGGGCCTCGTGATACGCCTATTTTTATAGGTT
AATGTCATGATAATAATGGTTTCTTAGACGTCAGGTGGCACTTTTCGGGGAAATGTGCGCGGAACCCCTA
TTTGTTTATTTTTCTAAATACATTCAAATATGTATCCGCTCATGAGACAATAACCCTGATAAATGCTTCA
ATAATATTGAAAAAGGAAGAGTATGAGTATTCAACATTTCCGTGTCGCCCTTATTCCCTTTTTTGCGGCA
TTTTGCCTTCCTGTTTTTGCTCACCCAGAAACGCTGGTGAAAGTAAAAGATGCTGAAGATCAGTTGGGTG
CACGAGTGGGTTACATCGAACTGGATCTCAACAGCGGTAAGATCCTTGAGAGTTTTCGCCCCGAAGAACG
TTTTCCAATGATGAGCACTTTTAAAGTTCTGCTATGTGGCGCGGTATTATCCCGTATTGACGCCGGGCAA
GAGCAACTCGGTCGCCGCATACACTATTCTCAGAATGACTTGGTTGAGTACTCACCAGTCACAGAAAAGC
ATCTTACGGATGGCATGACAGTAAGAGAATTATGCAGTGCTGCCATAACCATGAGTGATAACACTGCGGC
CAACTTACTTCTGACAACGATCGGAGGACCGAAGGAGCTAACCGCTTTTTTGCACAACATGGGGGATCAT
GTAACTCGCCTTGATCGTTGGGAACCGGAGCTGAATGAAGCCATACCAAACGACGAGCGTGACACCACGA
TGCCTGTAGCAATGGCAACAACGTTGCGCAAACTATTAACTGGCGAACTACTTACTCTAGCTTCCCGGCA
ACAATTAATAGACTGGATGGAGGCGGATAAAGTTGCAGGACCACTTCTGCGCTCGGCCCTTCCGGCTGGC
TGGTTTATTGCTGATAAATCTGGAGCCGGTGAGCGTGGGTCTCGCGGTATCATTGCAGCACTGGGGCCAG
ATGGTAAGCCCTCCCGTATCGTAGTTATCTACACGACGGGGAGTCAGGCAACTATGGATGAACGAAATAG
ACAGATCGCTGAGATAGGTGCCTCACTGATTAAGCATTGGTAACTGTCAGACCAAGTTTACTCATATATA
CTTTAGATTGATTTAAAACTTCATTTTTAATTTAAAAGGATCTAGGTGAAGATCCTTTTTGATAATCTCA
TGACCAAAATCCCTTAACGTGAGTTTTCGTTCCACTGAGCGTCAGACCCCGTAGAAAAGATCAAAGGATC
TTCTTGAGATCCTTTTTTTCTGCGCGTAATCTGCTGCTTGCAAACAAAAAAACCACCGCTACCAGCGGTG
GTTTGTTTGCCGGATCAAGAGCTACCAACTCTTTTTCCGAAGGTAACTGGCTTCAGCAGAGCGCAGATAC
CAAATACTGTTCTTCTAGTGTAGCCGTAGTTAGGCCACCACTTCAAGAACTCTGTAGCACCGCCTACATA
CCTCGCTCTGCTAATCCTGTTACCAGTGGCTGCTGCCAGTGGCGATAAGTCGTGTCTTACCGGGTTGGAC
TCAAGACGATAGTTACCGGATAAGGCGCAGCGGTCGGGCTGAACGGGGGGTTCGTGCACACAGCCCAGCT
TGGAGCGAACGACCTACACCGAACTGAGATACCTACAGCGTGAGCTATGAGAAAGCGCCACGCTTCCCGA
AGGGAGAAAGGCGGACAGGTATCCGGTAAGCGGCAGGGTCGGAACAGGAGAGCGCACGAGGGAGCTTCCA
GGGGGAAACGCCTGGTATCTTTATAGTCCTGTCGGGTTTCGCCACCTCTGACTTGAGCGTCGATTTTTGT
GATGCTCGTCAGGGGGGCGGAGCCTATGGAAAAACGCCAGCAACGCGGCCTTTTTACGGTTCCTGGCCTT
TTGCTGGCCTTTTGCTCACATGT
